Addgene plasmid #37952: MSCV-N BXRF1
Depositing lab: Karl Munger. Depositing organization: Brigham and Women's Hospital. Publication: Interpreting cancer genomes using systematic host network perturbations by tumour virus proteins. Rozenblatt-Rosen O, Deo RC, Padi M, Adelmant G, Calderwood MA, Rolland T, Grace M, Dricot A, Askenazi M, Tavares M, Pevzner SJ, Abderazzaq F, Byrdsong D, Carvunis AR, Chen AA, Cheng J, Correll M, Duarte M, Fan C, Feltkamp MC, Ficarro SB, Franchi R, Garg BK, Gulbahce N, Hao T, Holthaus AM, James R, Korkhin A, Litovchick L, Mar JC, Pak TR, Rabello S, Rubio R, Shen Y, Singh S, Spangle JM, Tasan M, Wanamaker S, Webber JT, Roecklein-Canfield J, Johannsen E, Barabasi AL, Beroukhim R, Kieff E, Cusick ME, Hill DE, Munger K, Marto JA, Quackenbush J, Roth FP, DeCaprio JA, Vidal M. Nature. 2012 Jul 26;487(7408):491-5. 10.1038/nature11288 PubMed 22810586.
Backbone
  Vector backbone: MSCV-N FLAGHA
  Backbone size w/o insert (bp): 8162
  Total vector size (bp): 7406
  Vector type: Mammalian Expression, Retroviral
  Selectable markers: Puromycin
Growth in bacteria
  Bacterial resistance: Ampicillin, 100 μg/mL
  Growth temperature: 37°C
  Growth strain: DH5alpha
  Copy number: Low Copy
Gene/Insert
  Gene/Insert name: BXRF1 (alt name: HHV BXRF1)
  Species: H. Herpesvirus 4 (EBV)
  Insert size (bp): 744
  GenBank ID: YP_401702.1
  Entrez Gene: BXRF1 (a.k.a. HHV4_BXRF1)
  Promoter: PGK
  Tag / fusion protein: Flag (N terminal on backbone); HA (N terminal on backbone)
  Cloning method: Gateway Cloning
  Sequencing primers: 5′ LXSN 5'; 3′ MSCV-N seq. rev
Resource information
  A portion of this plasmid was derived from a plasmid made by: E. Kieff lab
Terms and licenses: Academic/Nonprofit Terms; Industry Terms: Not Available to Industry
Depositor comments: Note that the Gateway cloning reaction has left several vector-based nucleotides in frame with the 3' end of the insert, leaving additional amino acid residues [PTFLYKVVR] fused to the C-terminus of translated protein.
How to cite: MSCV-N BXRF1 was a gift from Karl Munger (Addgene plasmid # 37952 ; http://n2t.net/addgene:37952 ; RRID:Addgene_37952)
