[The description below was written by a language model from this plasmid's Addgene catalogue record.]
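Description:
MSCV-N BXRF1 is a retroviral mammalian expression plasmid built on the MSCV-N FLAGHA backbone, a murine stem cell virus-type vector designed to be packaged into retroviral particles and stably integrated into target mammalian cells. It is propagated in E. coli under ampicillin selection and is recorded as low copy. Transduced mammalian cells are selected with puromycin. The record lists the total size as about 7.4 kb, which is smaller than the 8.2 kb given for the empty backbone. This is what would be expected if the Gateway recombination replaced a larger destination cassette with the shorter insert, although the record does not spell this out.

The payload is the 744 bp BXRF1 open reading frame from Epstein-Barr virus (human herpesvirus 4), introduced by Gateway cloning. The backbone supplies tandem N-terminal Flag and HA epitopes, so the viral protein is made as a doubly tagged fusion suited to detection and sequential affinity purification. The depositor notes that the Gateway junction leaves vector-derived nucleotides in frame at the 3' end of the insert, adding a short stretch of extra residues to the C-terminus of the translated protein. The catalogue names PGK as the promoter. It does not say whether PGK drives the tagged insert or the puromycin marker, and no feature table is available to resolve this.

The construct belongs to a collection of tumour virus open reading frames assembled for a systematic study of how viral proteins perturb host cellular networks. It is typically used to express tagged BXRF1 stably in mammalian cells for interaction and downstream functional analyses.
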