>Addgene plasmid #37952 | MSCV-N BXRF1 | addgene partial sequence | sequence record 50703 | pLXSN-5
CTCACTCCTTCTCTGGCGCCAGGAATTAGATCTGCCACCATGGACTACAAGGATGACGATGACAAGCTCG
ATGGAGGATACCCATACGATGTTCCAGATTACGCTGCTCGAGGTTATCAAACAAGTTTGTACAAAAAAGT
TGGCATGGATCCCACCCGGGGTCTGTGTGCCCTCTCCACACACGACCTGGCAAAATTTCACAGTCTTCCC
CCGGCTAGAAAGGCGGCAGGTAAGCGAGCGCACCTTCGGTGTTACTCCAAGCTGCTCTCTCTTAAGAGCT
GGGAGCAACTGGCCTCTTTTTTGTCTCTGCCCCCGGGACCCACGTTTACAGACTTTAGACTATTTTTCGA
AGTCACCCTGGGTCGGAGAATCGCAGATTGCGTTGTGGTAGCTCTGCAGCCTTATCCCCGGTGTTATATT
GTAGAATTTAAGACGGCCATGAGCAACACGGCCAACCCGCAAAGCGTTACTCGCAAGGCACAGAGGCTAG
AGGGCACCGCCCAGTTGTGTGACTGTGCCAATTTTCTTCGCACGTCCTGCCCCCCCGTGCTGGGCAGTCA
GGGCCTGGAAGTCTTGGCGGCGTTGGTATTTAAAAACCAGCGATCCCTGAGAACGCTCCAGGTAG
